Addgene plasmid #216538: pU6-sgRNA_MET_uORF2
Purpose: gRNA and template for MET 5'UTR uORF2 mutation
Depositing lab: Dogus Altintas & Paolo Comoglio. Depositing organization: IFOM Fondazione, Italy. Publication: The integrated stress response drives MET oncogene overexpression in cancers. Cerqua M, Foiani M, Boccaccio C, Comoglio PM, Altintas DM. EMBO J. 2025 Jan 7. doi: 10.1038/s44318-024-00338-4. PubMed 39774381.
Backbone
  Vector backbone: pU6
  Vector type: Mammalian Expression
Growth in bacteria
  Bacterial resistance: Ampicillin, 100 μg/mL
  Growth temperature: 30°C
  Growth strain: DH5alpha
  Copy number: Unknown
Gene/Insert
  Gene/Insert name: pegRNA MET 5'UTR uORF2 mutation
  gRNA/shRNA sequence: GAGCGCTTTGTGAGCAGATG
Terms and licenses: Academic/Nonprofit Terms; Industry Terms: Not Available to Industry
How to cite: pU6-sgRNA_MET_uORF2 was a gift from Dogus Altintas & Paolo Comoglio (Addgene plasmid # 216538 ; http://n2t.net/addgene:216538 ; RRID:Addgene_216538)
