[The description below was written by a language model from this plasmid's Addgene catalogue record and pLannotate feature annotations shown in this document.]
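Description:
pU6-sgRNA_MET_uORF2 is a compact (about 2.3 kb) mammalian expression plasmid built on a pU6 backbone and designed to deliver a single prime-editing guide RNA (pegRNA) to cultured mammalian cells. It is propagated in E. coli through a high-copy ColE1/pUC-type origin of replication and selected with ampicillin via the β-lactamase gene driven by its native bla promoter. The record shows no mammalian selection marker, reporter or nuclease/editor coding sequence, so the plasmid supplies only the RNA component, and the editing protein would have to come from a separate source, which the record does not name.

The payload is a pegRNA aimed at the 5' untranslated region of the MET oncogene, intended to introduce a mutation in the second upstream open reading frame (uORF2). Transcription is driven by the human U6 promoter, an RNA polymerase III promoter suited to producing short, uncapped, non-polyadenylated RNAs with defined ends. On the circular map the U6 promoter and the Streptococcus pyogenes Cas9 guide RNA scaffold lie on the same strand, with the promoter reading across the sequence origin into the spacer and scaffold. According to the stated purpose, the transcript carries both the guide and the editing template. This fits the pegRNA format, in which a 3' extension after the scaffold encodes the desired change, although that extension is not separately annotated in the feature table. A short attB1 fragment next to the promoter appears to be a remnant of Gateway cloning.

The construct is used to disrupt MET uORF2 at the endogenous locus, for studying how 5'UTR upstream reading frames regulate MET expression, in the context of the integrated stress response in cancer.
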