Features (pLannotate 1.2.2; 6 found; start..end, strand, type, name):
      9..249     -  promoter       U6 promoter: RNA polymerase III promoter for human U6 snRNA
    301..318     -  protein_bind   attB1 (fragment): mutant version of attB; recombination site for the Gateway® BP reaction BP Clonase™
    356..460     +  promoter       AmpR promoter: bla
    461..1321    +  CDS            AmpR: β-lactamase; bla; confers resistance to ampicillin, carbenicillin, and related antibiotics
   1492..2080    +  rep_origin     ori: high-copy-number ColE1/pMB1/pBR322/pUC origin of replication
   2211..2286    -  misc_RNA       gRNA scaffold: guide RNA scaffold for the Streptococcus pyogenes CRISPR/Cas9 system
>Addgene plasmid #216538 | pU6-sgRNA_MET_uORF2 | addgene full sequence | sequence record 450172 | Addgene NGS Result
GGTGTTTCGTCCTTTCCACAAGATATATAAAGCCAAGAAATCGAAATACTTTCAAGTTACGGTAAGCATA
TGATAGTCCATTTTAAAACATAATTTTAAAACTGCAAACTACCCAAGAAATTATTACTTTCTACGTCACG
TATTTTGTACTAATATCTTTGTGTTTACAGTCAAATTAATTCTAATTATCTCTCTAACAGCCTTGTATCG
TATATGCAAATATGAAGGAATCATGGGAAATAGGCCCTCTTCCTGCCCGACCTTGGTACCGGATCCAGTC
GACTGAATTGGTTCCTTTAAAGCCTGCTTTTTTGTACAGCTAGCGACGTCAGGTGGCACTTTTCGGGGAA
ATGTGCGCGGAACCCCTATTTGTTTATTTTTCTAAATACATTCAAATATGTATCCGCTCATGAGACAATA
ACCCTGATAAATGCTTCAATAATATTGAAAAAGGAAGAGTATGAGTATTCAACATTTCCGTGTCGCCCTT
ATTCCCTTTTTTGCGGCATTTTGCCTTCCTGTTTTTGCTCACCCAGAAACGCTGGTGAAAGTAAAAGATG
CTGAAGATCAGTTGGGTGCACGAGTGGGTTACATCGAACTGGATCTCAACAGCGGTAAGATCCTTGAGAG
TTTTCGCCCCGAAGAACGTTTTCCAATGATGAGCACTTTTAAAGTTCTGCTATGTGGCGCGGTATTATCC
CGTATTGACGCCGGGCAAGAGCAACTCGGTCGCCGCATACACTATTCTCAGAATGACTTGGTTGAGTACT
CACCAGTCACAGAAAAGCATCTTACGGATGGCATGACAGTAAGAGAATTATGCAGTGCTGCCATAACCAT
GAGTGATAACACTGCGGCCAACTTACTTCTGACAACGATCGGAGGACCGAAGGAGCTAACCGCTTTTTTG
CACAACATGGGGGATCATGTAACTCGCCTTGATCGTTGGGAACCGGAGCTGAATGAAGCCATACCAAACG
ACGAGCGTGACACCACGATGCCTGTAGCAATGGCAACAACGTTGCGCAAACTATTAACTGGCGAACTACT
TACTCTAGCTTCCCGGCAACAATTAATAGACTGGATGGAGGCGGATAAAGTTGCAGGACCACTTCTGCGC
TCGGCCCTTCCGGCTGGCTGGTTTATTGCTGATAAATCTGGAGCCGGTGAGCGTGGATCTCGCGGTATCA
TTGCAGCACTGGGGCCAGATGGTAAGCCCTCCCGTATCGTAGTTATCTACACGACGGGGAGTCAGGCAAC
TATGGATGAACGAAATAGACAGATCGCTGAGATAGGTGCCTCACTGATTAAGCATTGGTAACTGTCAGAC
CAAGTTTACTCATATATACTTTAGATTGATTTAAAACTTCATTTTTAATTTAAAAGGATCTAGGTGAAGA
TCCTTTTTGATAATCTCATGACCAAAATCCCTTAACGTGAGTTTTCGTTCCACTGAGCGTCAGACCCCGT
AGAAAAGATCAAAGGATCTTCTTGAGATCCTTTTTTTCTGCGCGTAATCTGCTGCTTGCAAACAAAAAAA
CCACCGCTACCAGCGGTGGTTTGTTTGCCGGATCAAGAGCTACCAACTCTTTTTCCGAAGGTAACTGGCT
TCAGCAGAGCGCAGATACCAAATACTGTTCTTCTAGTGTAGCCGTAGTTAGGCCACCACTTCAAGAACTC
TGTAGCACCGCCTACATACCTCGCTCTGCTAATCCTGTTACCAGTGGCTGCTGCCAGTGGCGATAAGTCG
TGTCTTACCGGGTTGGACTCAAGACGATAGTTACCGGATAAGGCGCAGCGGTCGGGCTGAACGGGGGGTT
CGTGCACACAGCCCAGCTTGGAGCGAACGACCTACACCGAACTGAGATACCTACAGCGTGAGCTATGAGA
AAGCGCCACGCTTCCCGAAGGGAGAAAGGCGGACAGGTATCCGGTAAGCGGCAGGGTCGGAACAGGAGAG
CGCACGAGGGAGCTTCCAGGGGGAAACGCCTGGTATCTTTATAGTCCTGTCGGGTTTCGCCACCTCTGAC
TTGAGCGTCGATTTTTGTGATGCTCGTCAGGGGGGCGGAGCCTATGGAAAAACGCCAGCAACGCGGCCTT
TTTACGGTTCCTGGCCTTTTGCTGGCCTTTTGCTCACATGTCATATGTAGAGAGGTACCTCGAGCGGCCC
AAGCTTAAAAAAAGCTTTGTGAGCAGTTCCGGAGCCGAGTGCACCGACTCGGTGCCACTTTTTCAAGTTG
ATAACGGACTAGCCTTATTTTAACTTGCTATTTCTAGCTCTAAAACCATCTGCTCACAAAGCGCTC
